Addgene plasmid #244555: CL20_mEGFP_FOidr_003
Purpose: Express mEGFP-tagged intrinsically disordered protein (IDR), FOidr_003, derived from human fusion protein ADIPOR2_FOXJ2
Depositing lab: Richard Kriwacki. Depositing organization: St. Jude Children's Research Hospital. Publication: Proteome-wide computational analyses reveal links between protein condensate formation and RNA biology. Maiti S, Tripathi S, Baggett DW, Phillips AH, Park CG, Wang J, Wahiduzzaman, Freyaldenhoven WT, Kinger S, Pioso BJ, Bollinger JC, Somjee R, Lang B, Babu MM, Kriwacki RW. Sci Adv. 2025 Dec 5;11(49):eady1420. doi: 10.1126/sciadv.ady1420. Epub 2025 Dec 3. PubMed 41337585.
Backbone
  Vector backbone: CL20
  Vector type: Mammalian Expression
Growth in bacteria
  Bacterial resistance: Ampicillin, 100 μg/mL
  Growth temperature: 37°C
  Growth strain: NEB Stable
  Copy number: High Copy
Gene/Insert
  Gene/Insert name: FOidr_003
  Species: H. sapiens (human)
  Mutation: Unmutated
  Tag / fusion protein: monomeric EGFP (N terminal on insert)
  Cloning method: Restriction Enzyme; 5′ cloning site Unknown (unknown if destroyed)
Terms and licenses: Academic/Nonprofit Terms; Industry Terms: Not Available to Industry
Depositor comments: ADIPOR2_FOXJ2_109_264
How to cite: CL20_mEGFP_FOidr_003 was a gift from Richard Kriwacki (Addgene plasmid # 244555 ; http://n2t.net/addgene:244555 ; RRID:Addgene_244555)
