[The description below was written by a language model from this plasmid's Addgene catalogue record and pLannotate feature annotations shown in this document.]
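Description:
CL20_mEGFP_FOidr_003 is a 7,548-nt mammalian expression plasmid built on the CL20 backbone. The catalogue lists it simply as a mammalian expression vector, but its feature table shows the architecture of a self-inactivating HIV-1 lentiviral transfer vector. A CMV enhancer is joined to a truncated 5' LTR, which would drive transcription of the vector genome independently of Tat. This is followed by the Ψ packaging signal with a gag fragment, the cPPT/CTS, the Rev response element, and a ΔU3 3' LTR fragment backed by a rabbit β-globin polyadenylation signal. Short annotated fragments of vif, rev and nef appear to be residual viral sequence rather than functional genes. The plasmid is propagated in E. coli through a high-copy ColE1/pUC-type origin with ampicillin resistance (AmpR). The backbone also carries an SV40 origin and poly(A) signal and remnants of the lac promoter/operator region. No mammalian selection marker is annotated.

The payload is an internal cassette in which the CMV enhancer and promoter drive monomeric EGFP fused to the N terminus of FOidr_003. This insert is an unmutated intrinsically disordered region derived from the human fusion protein ADIPOR2_FOXJ2, and a depositor comment suggests it spans residues 109 to 264. The annotation software recognises the insert as a FOXJ2 fragment, so most or all of this segment appears to come from the FOXJ2 portion of the fusion. The construct is intended for expressing the fluorescently tagged IDR in mammalian cells so that its localisation and behaviour can be visualised. It was deposited with a study on links between protein condensate formation and RNA biology. The record does not state whether it was delivered by transfection or as packaged lentivirus.
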