Features (pLannotate 1.2.2; 29 found; start..end, strand, type, name):
    199..254     -  polyA_signal   β-globin poly(A) signal: rabbit β-globin polyadenylation signal (Gil and Proudfoot, 1987)
    340..475     -  LTR            3' LTR (ΔU3) (fragment): self-inactivating 3' long terminal repeat (LTR) from HIV-1
    477..545     -  CDS            nef (fragment): NEF_HV1Z2 - Experimental evidence at protein level: Swiss-Prot protein existence level 1. Extracellular Nef protein targets CD4(+) T-lymphocytes for apoptosis by interacting with CXCR4 surface receptors. From Human immunodeficiency virus type 1 group M subtype D (isolate Z2/CDC-Z34) (HIV-1).
    571..1038    -  CDS            FOXJ2 (fragment): FOXJ2_HUMAN - Also known as FHX. Experimental evidence at protein level: Swiss-Prot protein existence level 1. [Isoform FOXJ2.S]: Transcriptional activator. From Homo sapiens (Human).
   1081..1797    -  CDS            mEGFP: mEGFP is a basic (constitutively fluorescent) green fluorescent protein published in 2002, derived from Aequorea victoria. It has moderate acid sensitivity.
   1811..1848    -  misc_feature   MCS (fragment): multiple cloning site
   1847..1863    -  promoter       tight TRE promoter (fragment): Tet-responsive promoter PTight, consisting of seven tet operator sequences followed by the minimal CMV promoter
   1879..2082    -  promoter       CMV promoter: human cytomegalovirus (CMV) immediate early promoter
   2083..2386    -  enhancer       CMV enhancer: human cytomegalovirus immediate early enhancer
   2454..2470    -  misc_feature   MCS (fragment): multiple cloning site
   2470..2495    -  CDS            Rev (fragment): human immunodeficiency virus 1 (HIV-1) Rev protein; rev; enhances nuclear export of unspliced and incompletely spliced viral mRNAs
   2872..3105    -  misc_feature   RRE: The Rev response element (RRE) of HIV-1 allows for Rev-dependent mRNA export from the nucleus to the cytoplasm.
   3239..3322    -  CDS            vif (fragment): VIF_HV1BR - Experimental evidence at protein level: Swiss-Prot protein existence level 1. Counteracts the innate antiviral activity of host APOBEC3F and APOBEC3G. Forms a complex with host APOBEC3F and APOBEC3G thus preventing the entry of these lethally hypermutating enzymes into progeny virions. Recruits an active E3 ubiquitin ligase complex composed of elongin BC, CUL5, and RBX2 to induce polyubiquitination of APOBEC3G and APOBEC3F. In turn, they are directed to the 26S proteasome for degradation. Vif interaction with APOBEC3G also blocks its cytidine deaminase activity in a proteasome-inde
   3465..3582    -  misc_feature   cPPT/CTS: central polypurine tract and central termination sequence of HIV-1
   3731..4090    -  CDS            HIV-1 gag (fragment): gag protein from human immunodeficiency virus 1; gag
   4074..4199    -  misc_feature   HIV-1 Ψ: packaging signal of human immunodeficiency virus type 1
   4246..4503    -  LTR            5' LTR (truncated): truncated 5' long terminal repeat (LTR) from HIV-1
   4505..4884    -  enhancer       CMV enhancer: human cytomegalovirus immediate early enhancer
   4915..5019    +  promoter       AmpR promoter: bla
   5020..5880    +  CDS            AmpR: β-lactamase; bla; confers resistance to ampicillin, carbenicillin, and related antibiotics
   6051..6639    +  rep_origin     ori: high-copy-number ColE1/pMB1/pBR322/pUC origin of replication
   6822..6876    +  CDS            lacI (fragment): lac repressor; lacI; The lac repressor binds to the lac operator to inhibit transcription in E. coli. This inhibition can be relieved by adding lactose or isopropyl-β-D-thiogalactopyranoside (IPTG).
   6878..7012    -  polyA_signal   SV40 poly(A) signal: SV40 polyadenylation signal
   7032..7167    -  rep_origin     SV40 ori: SV40 origin of replication
   7191..7213    -  promoter       SV40 promoter (fragment): SV40 enhancer and early promoter
   7220..7259    +  CDS            lacI (fragment): lac repressor; lacI; The lac repressor binds to the lac operator to inhibit transcription in E. coli. This inhibition can be relieved by adding lactose or isopropyl-β-D-thiogalactopyranoside (IPTG).
   7272..7293    +  protein_bind   CAP binding site: CAP binding activates transcription in the presence of cAMP. E. coli catabolite activator protein
   7308..7338    +  promoter       lac promoter: promoter for the E. coli lac operon
   7346..7362    +  protein_bind   lac operator: The lac repressor binds to the lac operator to inhibit transcription in E. coli. This inhibition can be relieved by adding lactose or isopropyl-β-D-thiogalactopyranoside (IPTG). lac repressor encoded by lacI
>Addgene plasmid #244555 | CL20_mEGFP_FOidr_003 | addgene full sequence | sequence record 487922 | Addgene NGS Result
AAAAAAAATCTAACCTCAAGTCAAGGCTTTTCTATGGAATAAGGAATGGACAGCAGGGGGCTGTTTCATA
TACTGATGACCTCTTTATAGCCAACCTTTGTTCATGGCAGCCAGCATATGGGCATATGTTGCCAAACTCT
AAACCAAATACTCATTCTGATGTTTTAAATGATTTGCCCTCCCATATGTCCTTCCGAGTGAGAGACACAA
AAAATTCCAACACACTATTGCAATGAAAATAAATTTCCTTTATTAGCCAGAAGTCAGATGCTCAAGGGGC
TTCATGATGTCCCCATAATTTTTGGCAGAGGGAAAAAGATCTGCTAGCTCGAGCAGCTGAAGCTTTATTG
AGGCTTAAGCAGTGGGTTCCCTAGTTAGCCAGAGAGCTCCCAGGCTCAGATCTGGTCTAACCAGAGAGAC
CCAGTACAGGCAAAAAGCAGATCTTGTCTTCTTTGGGAGTGAATTAGCCCTTCCAGTCCCCCCTTTTCTT
TTAAAAAGTGGCTAAGATCTACAGCTGCCTTGTAAGTCATTGGTCTTAAAGGTACCGTAATCTTATCTAG
AACCGGTTCAATCCGATGGGAATGCAAAACCAGTGTTATTGATAGGGGCTTGACCCTGGGCTTGGGGTTG
CGGGGGCGGCGGCTGCTGAGCAGGGTGGCTGTGTGGGTGGTGTTGATGCGGATGATAGCCTCCATGTTGA
AGCGGAGGGGGATGCATCGCCATAACAGGGGGCGGGCCATATCCTTCCGCACCCGCTTGCTTCCCTCCTG
GCGGTGTACAACCGTCGGTGCTGGGGGTATGTAATGGAGGGGCACCTCCGACAGCTGAAGGGCCTTGAGC
TGGGGCCTGTTGCTGCTGAGGTTGTGATTGTTGAGGTGGTGGTTGAGGGGGTTGCTGCTGCTGCTGTTGC
TGTTGTGGTGGCGGTGGCTGCTGCTGCTGGTACATATAATAGTTATTGGACGGCGGAATGTCTCCCAGCA
GGCTGGAGAATCCGTGCTGTGATGAAGAAGATGACTTTTCTAACATGGACTTATATAACCGGGAAGCGGC
CGCACTTCCCCCGGAGCCTCCGCTTCCGCCCTTGTACAGCTCGTCCATGCCGAGAGTGATCCCGGCGGCG
GTCACGAACTCCAGCAGGACCATGTGATCGCGCTTCTCGTTGGGGTCTTTGCTCAGCTTGGACTGGGTGC
TCAGGTAGTGGTTGTCGGGCAGCAGCACGGGGCCGTCGCCGATGGGGGTGTTCTGCTGGTAGTGGTCGGC
GAGCTGCACGCTGCCGTCCTCGATGTTGTGGCGGATCTTGAAGTTCACCTTGATGCCGTTCTTCTGCTTG
TCGGCCATGATATAGACGTTGTGGCTGTTGTAGTTGTACTCCAGCTTGTGCCCCAGGATGTTGCCGTCCT
CCTTGAAGTCGATGCCCTTCAGCTCGATGCGGTTCACCAGGGTGTCGCCCTCGAACTTCACCTCGGCGCG
GGTCTTGTAGTTGCCGTCGTCCTTGAAGAAGATGGTGCGCTCCTGGACGTAGCCTTCGGGCATGGCGGAC
TTGAAGAAGTCGTGCTGCTTCATGTGGTCGGGGTAGCGGCTGAAGCACTGCACGCCGTAGGTCAGGGTGG
TCACGAGGGTGGGCCAGGGCACGGGCAGCTTGCCGGTGGTGCAGATGAACTTCAGGGTCAGCTTGCCGTA
GGTGGCATCGCCCTCGCCCTCGCCGGACACGCTGAACTTGTGGCCGTTTACGTCGCCGTCCAGCTCGACC
AGGATGGGCACCACCCCGGTGAACAGCTCCTCGCCCTTGCTCACCATGGTGGCGACCGGTGGATCCCGGG
CCCGCGGTACCGTCGACTGCAGAATTCGGTTCACTAAACGAGCCCGGTTCACTAAACGAGCTCTGCTTAT
ATAGACCTCCCACCGTACACGCCTACCGCCCATTTGCGTCAATGGGGCGGAGTTGTTACGACATTTTGGA
AAGTCCCGTTGATTTTGGTGCCAAAACAAACTCCCATTGACGTCAATGGGGTGGAGACTTGGAAATCCCC
GTGAGTCAAACCGCTATCCACGCCCATTGATGTACTGCCAAAACCGCATCACCATGGTAATAGCGATGAC
TAATACGTAGATGTACTGCCAAGTAGGAAAGTCCCATAAGGTCATGTACTGGGCATAATGCCAGGCGGGC
CATTTACCGTCATTGACGTCAATAGGGGGCGTACTTGGCATATGATACACTTGATGTACTGCCAAGTGGG
CAGTTTACCGTAAATACTCCACCCATTGACGTCAATGGAAAGTCCCTATTGGCGTTACTATGGGAACATA
CGTCATTATTGACGTCAATGGGCGGGGGTCGTTGGGCGGTCAGCCAGGCGGGCCATTTACCGTAAGTTAT
GTAACGCGGAACTCCATATATGGGCTATGAACTAATGACCCCGTAATTGATTACTATTAATAACTAGCAC
GCGTTCGAAGCTTGAGCTCGGTCCCCTCGGGGTTGGGAGGTGGGTCTGAAACGATAATGGTGAATATCCC
TGCCTAACTCTATTCACTATAGAAAGTACAGCAAAAACTATTCTTAAACCTACCAAGCCTCCTACTATCA
TTATGAATAATTTTATATACCACAGCCAATTTGTTATGTTAAACCAATTCCACAAACTTGCCCATTTATC
TAATTCCAATAATTCTTGTTCATTCTTTTCTTGCTGGTTTTGCGATTCTTCAATTAAGGAGTGTATTAAG
CTTGTGTAATTGTTAATTTCTCTGTCCCACTCCATCCAGGTCGTGTGATTCCAAATCTGTTCCAGAGATT
TATTACTCCAACTAGCATTCCAAGGCACAGCAGTGGTGCAAATGAGTTTTCCAGAGCAACCCCAAATCCC
CAGGAGCTGTTGATCCTTTAGGTATCTTTCCACAGCCAGGATTCTTGCCTGGAGCTGCTTGATGCCCCAG
ACTGTGAGTTGCAACAGATGCTGTTGCGCCTCAATAGCCCTCAGCAAATTGTTCTGCTGCTGCACTATAC
CAGACAATAATTGTCTGGCCTGTACCGTCAGCGTCATTGACGCTGCGCCCATAGTGCTTCCTGCTGCTCC
CAAGAACCCAAGGAACAAAGCTCCTATTCCCACTGCTCTTTTTTCTCTCTGCACCACTCTTCTCTTTGCC
TTGGTGGGTGCTACTCCTAATGGTTCAATTTTTACTACTTTATATTTATATAATTCACTTCTCCAATTGT
CCCTCATATCTCCTCCTTATGGTGTTTTACTAAACTTTTCCATGTTCTAATCCTCATCCTGTCTACTTGC
CACACAATCATCACCTGCCATCTGTTTTCCATAATCCCTAATGATCTTTGCTTTTCTTCTTGGCACTACT
TTTATGTCACTATTATCTTGTATTACTACTGCCCCTTCACCTTTCCAGAGGAGCTTTGCTGGTCCTTTCC
AAAGTGGATTTCTGCTGTCCCTGTAATAAACCCGAAAATTTTGAATTTTTGTAATTTGTTTTTGTAATTC
TTTAGTTTGTATGTCTGTTGCTATTATGTCTACTATTCTTTCCCCTGCACTGTACCCCCCAATCCCCCCT
TTTCTTTTAAAATTGTGGATGAATACTGCCATTTGTACTGCTGTCTTAAGATGTTCAGCCTGATCTCTTA
CCTGTCCTATAATTTTCTTTAATTCTTTATTCATAGATTCTACTACTCCTTGACTTTGGGGATTGTAGGG
AATTTCCAGGTCTGAAGATCCTGCTGCTTGCTGTGCTTTTTTCTTACTTTTGTTTTGCTCTTCCTCTATC
TTGTCTAAAGCTTCCTTGGTGTCTTTTATCTCTATCCTTTGATGCACACAATAGAGGGTTGCTACTGTAT
TATATAATGATCTAAGTTCTTCTGATCCTGTCTGAAGGGATGGTTGTAGCTGTCCCAGTATTTGTCTACA
GCCTTCTGATGTTTCTAACAGGCCAGTATTAACTGCGAATCGTTCTAGCTCCCTGCTTGCCCATACTATA
TGTTTTAATTTATATTTTTTCTTTCCCCCTGGCCTTAACCGAATTTTTTCCCATCGCGATCTAATTCTCC
CCCGCTTAATACTGACGCTCTCGCACCCATCTCTCTCCTTCTAGCCTCCGCTAGTCAAAATTTTTGGCGT
ACTCACCAGTCGCCGCCCCTCGCCTCTTGCCGTGCGCGCTTCAGCAAGCCGAGTCCTGCGTCGAGAGAGC
TCCTCTGGTTTCCCTTTCGCTTTCAAGTCCCTGTTCGGGCGCCACTGCTAGAGATTTTCCACACTGACTA
AAAGGGTCTGAGGGATCTCTAGTTACCAGAGTCACACAACAGACGGGCACACACTACTTGAAGCACTCAA
GGCAAGCTTTATTGAGGCTTAAGCAGTGGGTTCCCTAGTTAGCCAGAGAGCTCCCAGGCTCAGATCTGGT
CTAACCAGAGAGACCCAGTACAGGCAAAAAGCAGCTGCTTATATGCAGGATCTGAGGGCTCGCCACTCCC
CAGTCCCGCCCAGGCCACGCCTCCCATGGTAATAGCGATGACTAATACGTAGATGTACTGCCAAGTAGGA
AAGTCCCATAAGGTCATGTACTGGGCATAATGCCAGGCGGGCCATTTACCGTCATTGACGTCAATAGGGG
GCGTACTTGGCATATGATACACTTGATGTACTGCCAAGTGGGCAGTTTACCGTAAATACTCCACCCATTG
ACGTCAATGGAAAGTCCCTATTGGCGTTACTATGGGAACATACGTCATTATTGACGTCAATGGGCGGGGG
TCGTTGGGCGGTCAGCCAGGCGGGCCATTTACCGTAAGTTATGTAACGCGGAACTCCATATATGGGCTAT
GAACTAATGACCCCGTAATTGATTACTATTAATAACTAGTCAATAATCAATGTCGACCCAGGTGGCACTT
TTCGGGGAAATGTGCGCGGAACCCCTATTTGTTTATTTTTCTAAATACATTCAAATATGTATCCGCTCAT
GAGACAATAACCCTGATAAATGCTTCAATAATATTGAAAAAGGAAGAGTATGAGTATTCAACATTTCCGT
GTCGCCCTTATTCCCTTTTTTGCGGCATTTTGCCTTCCTGTTTTTGCTCACCCAGAAACGCTGGTGAAAG
TAAAAGATGCTGAAGATCAGTTGGGTGCACGAGTGGGTTACATCGAACTGGATCTCAACAGCGGTAAGAT
CCTTGAGAGTTTTCGCCCCGAAGAACGTTTTCCAATGATGAGCACTTTTAAAGTTCTGCTATGTGGCGCG
GTATTATCCCGTATTGACGCCGGGCAAGAGCAACTCGGTCGCCGCATACACTATTCTCAGAATGACTTGG
TTGAGTACTCACCAGTCACAGAAAAGCATCTTACGGATGGCATGACAGTAAGAGAATTATGCAGTGCTGC
CATAACCATGAGTGATAACACTGCGGCCAACTTACTTCTGACAACGATCGGAGGACCGAAGGAGCTAACC
GCTTTTTTGCACAACATGGGGGATCATGTAACTCGCCTTGATCGTTGGGAACCGGAGCTGAATGAAGCCA
TACCAAACGACGAGCGTGACACCACGATGCCTGTAGCAATGGCAACAACGTTGCGCAAACTATTAACTGG
CGAACTACTTACTCTAGCTTCCCGGCAACAATTAATAGACTGGATGGAGGCGGATAAAGTTGCAGGACCA
CTTCTGCGCTCGGCCCTTCCGGCTGGCTGGTTTATTGCTGATAAATCTGGAGCCGGTGAGCGTGGGTCTC
GCGGTATCATTGCAGCACTGGGGCCAGATGGTAAGCCCTCCCGTATCGTAGTTATCTACACGACGGGGAG
TCAGGCAACTATGGATGAACGAAATAGACAGATCGCTGAGATAGGTGCCTCACTGATTAAGCATTGGTAA
CTGTCAGACCAAGTTTACTCATATATACTTTAGATTGATTTAAAACTTCATTTTTAATTTAAAAGGATCT
AGGTGAAGATCCTTTTTGATAATCTCATGACCAAAATCCCTTAACGTGAGTTTTCGTTCCACTGAGCGTC
AGACCCCGTAGAAAAGATCAAAGGATCTTCTTGAGATCCTTTTTTTCTGCGCGTAATCTGCTGCTTGCAA
ACAAAAAAACCACCGCTACCAGCGGTGGTTTGTTTGCCGGATCAAGAGCTACCAACTCTTTTTCCGAAGG
TAACTGGCTTCAGCAGAGCGCAGATACCAAATACTGTTCTTCTAGTGTAGCCGTAGTTAGGCCACCACTT
CAAGAACTCTGTAGCACCGCCTACATACCTCGCTCTGCTAATCCTGTTACCAGTGGCTGCTGCCAGTGGC
GATAAGTCGTGTCTTACCGGGTTGGACTCAAGACGATAGTTACCGGATAAGGCGCAGCGGTCGGGCTGAA
CGGGGGGTTCGTGCACACAGCCCAGCTTGGAGCGAACGACCTACACCGAACTGAGATACCTACAGCGTGA
GCTATGAGAAAGCGCCACGCTTCCCGAAGGGAGAAAGGCGGACAGGTATCCGGTAAGCGGCAGGGTCGGA
ACAGGAGAGCGCACGAGGGAGCTTCCAGGGGGAAACGCCTGGTATCTTTATAGTCCTGTCGGGTTTCGCC
ACCTCTGACTTGAGCGTCGATTTTTGTGATGCTCGTCAGGGGGGCGGAGCCTATGGAAAAACGCCAGCAA
CGCGGCCTTTTTACGGTTCCTGGCCTTTTGCTGGCCTTTTGCTCACATGTTCTTTCCTGCGTTATCCCCT
GATTCTGTGGATAACCGTATTACCGCCTTTGAGTGAGCTGATACCGCTCGCCGCAGCCGAACGACCGAGC
GCAGCGAGTCAGTGAGCGAGGAAGCGGAAGAGCGCCCAATACGCAAACCGCCTCTCCCCGCGCGTTGGCC
GATTCATTAATGCAGCGGATCCAGACATGATAAGATACATTGATGAGTTTGGACAAACCACAACTAGAAT
GCAGTGAAAAAAATGCTTTATTTGTGAAATTTGTGATGCTATTGCTTTATTTGTAACCATTATAAGCTGC
AATAAACAAGTTAGCTTTTTGCAAAAGCCTAGGCCTCCAAAAAAGCCTCCTCACTACTTCTGGAATAGCT
CAGAGGCCGAGGCGGCCTCGGCCTCTGCATAAATAAAAAAAATTAGTCAGCCATGGGGCGGAGAATGGGC
GGAACTGGGCGGAGTTAGGGGCGGGATGGGCGGAGTTAGGGGCGGGACTATGGTTGCTGACTAATTGAGA
TGCGGATCCGCTGGCACGACAGGTTTCCCGACTGGAAAGCGGGCAGTGAGCGCAACGCAATTAATGTGAG
TTAGCTCACTCATTAGGCACCCCAGGCTTTACACTTTATGCTTCCGGCTCGTATGTTGTGTGGAATTGTG
AGCGGATAACAATTTCACACAGGAAACAGCTATGACCATGATTACGCCAAGCTTGGGCTGCAGGTCGAGG
GATCTCCATAAGAGAAGAGGGACAGCTATGACTGGGAGTAGTCAGGAGAGGAGGAAAAATCTGGCTAGTA
AAACATGTAAGGAAAATTTTAGGGATGTTAAAGAAAAAAATAACACAAAACAAAATAT
